>Addgene plasmid #110645 | pJet-CMV-CD5cmyc2-bglpA | depositor full sequence | sequence record 208104 | pJet-CMV-CD5cmyc2-bglpA sequence 4101 bps
GGCCTCGTGATACGCCTATTTTTATAGGTTAATGTCATGATAATAATGGTTTCTTAGACGTCAGGTGGCA
CTTTTCGGGGAAATGTGCGCGGAACCCCTATTTGTTTATTTTTCTAAATACATTCAAATATGTATCCGCT
CATGAGACAATAACCCTGATAAATGCTTCAATAATATTGAAAAAGGAAGAGTATGAGTATTCAACATTTC
CGTGTCGCCCTTATTCCCTTTTTTGCGGCATTTTGCCTTCCTGTTTTTGCTCACCCAGAAACGCTGGTGA
AAGTAAAAGATGCTGAAGATCAGTTGGGTGCACGAGTGGGTTACATCGAACTGGATCTCAACAGCGGTAA
GATCCTTGAGAGTTTTCGCCCCGAAGAACGTTTTCCAATGATGAGCACTTTTAAAGTTCTGCTATGTGGC
GCGGTATTATCCCGTATTGACGCCGGGCAAGAGCAACTCGGTCGCCGCATACACTATTCTCAGAATGACT
TGGTTGAGTACTCACCAGTCACAGAAAAGCATCTTACGGATGGCATGACAGTAAGAGAATTATGCAGTGC
TGCCATAACCATGAGTGATAACACTGCGGCCAACTTACTTCTGACAACGATCGGAGGACCGAAGGAGCTA
ACCGCTTTTTTGCACAACATGGGGGATCATGTAACTCGCCTTGATCGTTGGGAACCGGAGCTGAATGAAG
CCATACCAAACGACGAGCGTGACACCACGATGCCTGTAGCAATGGCAACAACGTTGCGCAAACTATTAAC
TGGCGAACTACTTACTCTAGCTTCCCGGCAACAATTAATAGACTGGATGGAGGCGGATAAAGTTGCAGGA
CCACTTCTGCGCTCGGCCCTTCCGGCTGGCTGGTTTATTGCTGATAAATCTGGAGCCGGTGAGCGTGGGT
CTCGCGGTATCATTGCAGCACTGGGGCCAGATGGTAAGCCCTCCCGTATCGTAGTTATCTACACGACGGG
GAGTCAGGCAACTATGGATGAACGAAATAGACAGATCGCTGAGATAGGTGCCTCACTGATTAAGCATTGG
TAACTGTCAGACCAAGTTTACTCATATATACTTTAGATTGATTTAAAACTTCATTTTTAATTTAAAAGGA
TCTAGGTGAAGATCCTTTTTGATAATCTCATGACCAAAATCCCTTAACGTGAGTTTTCGTTCCACTGAGC
GTCAGACCCCGTAGAAAAGATCAAAGGATCTTCTTGAGATCCTTTTTTTCTGCGCGTAATCTGCTGCTTG
CAAACAAAAAAACCACCGCTACCAGCGGTGGTTTGTTTGCCGGATCAAGAGCTACCAACTCTTTTTCCGA
AGGTAACTGGCTTCAGCAGAGCGCAGATACCAAATACTGTCCTTCTAGTGTAGCCGTAGTTAGGCCACCA
CTTCAAGAACTCTGTAGCACCGCCTACATACCTCGCTCTGCTAATCCTGTTACCAGTGGCTGCTGCCAGT
GGCGATAAGTCGTGTCTTACCGGGTTGGACTCAAGACGATAGTTACCGGATAAGGCGCAGCGGTCGGGCT
GAACGGGGGGTTCGTGCACACAGCCCAGCTTGGAGCGAACGACCTACACCGAACTGAGATACCTACAGCG
TGAGCTATGAGAAAGCGCCACGCTTCCCGAAGGGAGAAAGGCGGACAGGTATCCGGTAAGCGGCAGGGTC
GGAACAGGAGAGCGCACGAGGGAGCTTCCAGGGGGAAACGCCTGGTATCTTTATAGTCCTGTCGGGTTTC
GCCACCTCTGACTTGAGCGTCGATTTTTGTGATGCTCGTCAGGGGGGCGGAGCCTATGGAAAAACGCCAG
CAACGCGGCCTTTTTACGGTTCCTGGCCTTTTGCTGGCCTTTTGCTCACATGTTCTTTCCTGCGTTATCC
CCTGATTCTGTGGATAACCGTATTACCGCCTTTGAGTGAGCTGATACCGCTCGCCGCAGCCGAACGACCG
AGCGCAGCGAGTCAGTGAGCGAGGAAGCGGAAGAGCGCCCAATACGCAAACCGCCTCTCCCCGCGCGTTG
GCCGATTCATTAATGCAGCTGGCACGACAGGTTTCCCGACTGGAAAGCAATTGGCAGTGAGCGCAACGCA
ATTAATGTGAGTTAGCTCACTCATTAGGCACCCCAGGCTTTACACTTTATGCTTCCGGCTCGTATAATGT
GTGGAATTATGAGCGGATAATAATTTCACACAGGAGGTTTAAACTTTAAACATGTCAAAAGAGACGTCTT
TTGTTAAGAATGCTGAGGAACTTGCAAAGCAAAAAATGGATGCTATTAACCCTGAACTTTCTTCAAAATT
TAAATTTTTAATAAAATTCCTGTCTCAGTTTCCTGAAGCTTGCTCTAAACCTCGTTCAAAAAAAATGCAG
AATAAAGTTGGTCAAGAGGAACATATTGAATATTTAGCTCGTAGTTTTCATGAGAGTCGATTGCCAAGAA
AACCCACGCCACCTACAACGGTTCCTGATGAGGTGGTTAGCATAGTTCTTAATATAAGTTTTAATATACA
GCCTGAAAATCTTGAGAGAATAAAAGAAGAACATCGATTTTCCATGGCAGCTGAGAATATTGTAGGAGAT
CTTCTAGAAAGATCCCCGCGGCCATTGCATACGTTGTATCCATATCATAATATGTACATTTATATTGGCT
CATGTCCACATTACCGCCATGTTGACATTGATTATTGACTAGTTATTAATAGTAATCAATTACGGGGTCA
TTAGTTCATAGCCCATATATGGAGTTCCGCGTTACATAACTTACGGTAAATGGCCCGCCTGGCTGACCGC
CCAACGACCCCCGCCCATTGACGTCAATAATGACGTATGTTCCCATAGTAACGCCAATAGGGACTTTCCA
TTGACGTCAATGGGTGGACTATTTACGGTAAACTGCCCACTTGGCAGTACATCAAGTGTATCATATGCCA
AGTACGCCCCCTATTGACGTCAATGACGGTAAATGGCCCGCCTGGCATTATGCCCAGTACATGACCTTAT
GGGACTTTCCTACTTGGCAGTACATCTACGTATTAGTCATCGCTATTACCATGGTGATGCGGTTTTGGCA
GTACATCAATGGGCGTGGATAGCGGTTTGACTCACGGGATTTCCAAGTCTCCACCCCATTGACGTCAATG
GGAGTTTGTTTTGGCACCAAAATCAACGGGACTTCCAAAATGTCGTAACAACTCCGCCCCATTGACGCAA
ATGGGCGGTAGGCGTGTACGGTGGGAGGTCTATATAAGCAGAGCTCGTTTAGTGAACCGTCAGATCGCCT
GGAGACGCCATCCACGCTGTTTTGACCTCCATAGAAGACACCGGGACCGATCCAGCCTCCGCGGCCGGGA
ACGGTGCATTGGAACGCGGATTCCCCGTGCCAAGAGTGACGTAAGTACCGCCTATAGAGTCTATAGGCCC
ACCCCCTTGGCTTCTTATGCGACGGATCTGCCTGCAGGTCGACCACCATGAAGCGCTTCCTCTTCCTCCT
ACTCACCATCAGCCTCCTGGTTATGGTACAGATACAAACTGGACTCTCAGGACAAAACGACACCGAGCAG
AAGCTGATCAGCGAGGAAGACCTGTCAGCATCCAGCAACATAAGCGGAGGCATTTTCCTTTTCTTCGTGG
CCAATGCCATAATCCACCTCTTCTGCTTCAGTTGAATAAAATATCTTTATTTTCATTACATCTGTGTGTT
GGTTTTTTGTGTGGTACCGCATCTTGCTGAAAAACTCGAGCCATCCGGAAGATCTGGCGGCCGCTCTCCC
TATAGTGAGTCGTATTACGCCGGATGGATATGGTGTTCAGGCACAAGTGTTAAAGCAGTTGATTTTATTC
ACTATGATGAAAAAAACAATGAATGGAACCTGCTCCAAGTTAAAAATAGAGATAATACCGAAAACTCATC
GAGTAGTAAGATTAGAGATAATACAACAATAAAAAAATGGTTTAGAACTTACTCACAGCGTGATGCTACT
AATTGGGACAATTTTCCAGATGAAGTATCATCTAAGAATTTAAATGAAGAAGACTTCAGAGCTTTTGTTA
AAAATTATTTGGCAAAAATAATATAATTCGGCTGCAGGGGC
Features (pLannotate 1.2.2; 14 found; start..end, strand, type, name):
     88..192     +  promoter       AmpR promoter: bla
    193..1053    +  CDS            AmpR: β-lactamase; bla; confers resistance to ampicillin, carbenicillin, and related antibiotics
   1224..1812    +  rep_origin     ori: high-copy-number ColE1/pMB1/pBR322/pUC origin of replication
   1995..2078    +  CDS            lacI (fragment): lac repressor; lacI; The lac repressor binds to the lac operator to inhibit transcription in E. coli. This inhibition can be relieved by adding lactose or isopropyl-β-D-thiogalactopyranoside (IPTG).
   2103..2124    +  protein_bind   CAP binding site: CAP binding activates transcription in the presence of cAMP. E. coli catabolite activator protein
   2139..2169    +  promoter       lac UV5 promoter: E. coli lac promoter with an "up" mutation
   2222..2602    +  CDS            eco47IR (fragment): T2E7_ECOLX - Protein predicted: Swiss-Prot protein existence level 4. Recognizes the double-stranded sequence GGWCC and cleaves after G-1. From Escherichia coli.
   2684..3063    +  enhancer       CMV enhancer: human cytomegalovirus immediate early enhancer
   3135..3152    -  promoter       CMV promoter (fragment): human cytomegalovirus (CMV) immediate early promoter
   3214..3265    +  promoter       CMVd2 promoter: truncated human cytomegalovirus (CMV) immediate early promoter that yields moderately reduced expression relative to the full-length promoter
   3401..3450    +  intron         CMV intron (fragment): modified intron A from human cytomegalovirus
   3478..3672    +  CDS            CD52: CD52_HUMAN - Also known as CDW52, HE5. Experimental evidence at protein level: Swiss-Prot protein existence level 1. May play a role in carrying and orienting carbohydrate, as well as having a more specific role. From Homo sapiens (Human).
   3675..3723    +  polyA_signal   poly(A) signal: synthetic polyadenylation signal
   3779..3797    -  promoter       T7 promoter: promoter for bacteriophage T7 RNA polymerase
