>Addgene plasmid #110645 | pJet-CMV-CD5cmyc2-bglpA | addgene full sequence | sequence record 214609 | Addgene NGS Result
GGCCTCGTGATACGCCTATTTTTATAGGTTAATGTCATGATAATAATGGTTTCTTAGACGTCAGGTGGCA
CTTTTCGGGGAAATGTGCGCGGAACCCCTATTTGTTTATTTTTCTAAATACATTCAAATATGTATCCGCT
CATGAGACAATAACCCTGATAAATGCTTCAATAATATTGAAAAAGGAAGAGTATGAGTATTCAACATTTC
CGTGTCGCCCTTATTCCCTTTTTTGCGGCATTTTGCCTTCCTGTTTTTGCTCACCCAGAAACGCTGGTGA
AAGTAAAAGATGCTGAAGATCAGTTGGGTGCACGAGTGGGTTACATCGAACTGGATCTCAACAGCGGTAA
GATCCTTGAGAGTTTTCGCCCCGAAGAACGTTTTCCAATGATGAGCACTTTTAAAGTTCTGCTATGTGGC
GCGGTATTATCCCGTATTGACGCCGGGCAAGAGCAACTCGGTCGCCGCATACACTATTCTCAGAATGACT
TGGTTGAGTACTCACCAGTCACAGAAAAGCATCTTACGGATGGCATGACAGTAAGAGAATTATGCAGTGC
TGCCATAACCATGAGTGATAACACTGCGGCCAACTTACTTCTGACAACGATCGGAGGACCGAAGGAGCTA
ACCGCTTTTTTGCACAACATGGGGGATCATGTAACTCGCCTTGATCGTTGGGAACCGGAGCTGAATGAAG
CCATACCAAACGACGAGCGTGACACCACGATGCCTGTAGCAATGGCAACAACGTTGCGCAAACTATTAAC
TGGCGAACTACTTACTCTAGCTTCCCGGCAACAATTAATAGACTGGATGGAGGCGGATAAAGTTGCAGGA
CCACTTCTGCGCTCGGCCCTTCCGGCTGGCTGGTTTATTGCTGATAAATCTGGAGCCGGTGAGCGTGGGT
CTCGCGGTATCATTGCAGCACTGGGGCCAGATGGTAAGCCCTCCCGTATCGTAGTTATCTACACGACGGG
GAGTCAGGCAACTATGGATGAACGAAATAGACAGATCGCTGAGATAGGTGCCTCACTGATTAAGCATTGG
TAACTGTCAGACCAAGTTTACTCATATATACTTTAGATTGATTTAAAACTTCATTTTTAATTTAAAAGGA
TCTAGGTGAAGATCCTTTTTGATAATCTCATGACCAAAATCCCTTAACGTGAGTTTTCGTTCCACTGAGC
GTCAGACCCCGTAGAAAAGATCAAAGGATCTTCTTGAGATCCTTTTTTTCTGCGCGTAATCTGCTGCTTG
CAAACAAAAAAACCACCGCTACCAGCGGTGGTTTGTTTGCCGGATCAAGAGCTACCAACTCTTTTTCCGA
AGGTAACTGGCTTCAGCAGAGCGCAGATACCAAATACTGTTCTTCTAGTGTAGCCGTAGTTAGGCCACCA
CTTCAAGAACTCTGTAGCACCGCCTACATACCTCGCTCTGCTAATCCTGTTACCAGTGGCTGCTGCCAGT
GGCGATAAGTCGTGTCTTACCGGGTTGGACTCAAGACGATAGTTACCGGATAAGGCGCAGCGGTCGGGCT
GAACGGGGGGTTCGTGCACACAGCCCAGCTTGGAGCGAACGACCTACACCGAACTGAGATACCTACAGCG
TGAGCTATGAGAAAGCGCCACGCTTCCCGAAGGGAGAAAGGCGGACAGGTATCCGGTAAGCGGCAGGGTC
GGAACAGGAGAGCGCACGAGGGAGCTTCCAGGGGGAAACGCCTGGTATCTTTATAGTCCTGTCGGGTTTC
GCCACCTCTGACTTGAGCGTCGATTTTTGTGATGCTCGTCAGGGGGGCGGAGCCTATGGAAAAACGCCAG
CAACGCGGCCTTTTTACGGTTCCTGGCCTTTTGCTGGCCTTTTGCTCACATGTTCTTTCCTGCGTTATCC
CCTGATTCTGTGGATAACCGTATTACCGCCTTTGAGTGAGCTGATACCGCTCGCCGCAGCCGAACGACCG
AGCGCAGCGAGTCAGTGAGCGAGGAAGCGGAAGAGCGCCCAATACGCAAACCGCCTCTCCCCGCGCGTTG
GCCGATTCATTAATGCAGCTGGCACGACAGGTTTCCCGACTGGAAAGCAATTGGCAGTGAGCGCAACGCA
ATTAATGTGAGTTAGCTCACTCATTAGGCACCCCAGGCTTTACACTTTATGCTTCCGGCTCGTATAATGT
GTGGAATTATGAGCGGATAATAATTTCACACAGGAGGTTTAAACTTTAAACATGTCAAAAGAGACGTCTT
TTGTTAAGAATGCTGAGGAACTTGCAAAGCAAAAAATGGATGCTATTAACCCTGAACTTTCTTCAAAATT
TAAATTTTTAATAAAATTCCTGTCTCAGTTTCCTGAAGCTTGCTCTAAACCTCGTTCAAAAAAAATGCAG
AATAAAGTTGGTCAAGAGGAACATATTGAATATTTAGCTCGTAGTTTTCATGAGAGTCGATTGCCAAGAA
AACCCACGCCACCTACAACGGTTCCTGATGAGGTGGTTAGCATAGTTCTTAATATAAGTTTTAATATACA
GCCTGAAAATCTTGAGAGAATAAAAGAAGAACATCGATTTTCCATGGCAGCTGAGAATATTGTAGGAGAT
CTTCTAGAAAGATCCCCGCGGCCATTGCATACGTTGTATCCATATCATAATATGTACATTTATATTGGCT
CATGTCCAACATTACCGCCATGTTGACATTGATTATTGACTAGTTATTAATAGTAATCAATTACGGGGTC
ATTAGTTCATAGCCCATATATGGAGTTCCGCGTTACATAACTTACGGTAAATGGCCCGCCTGGCTGACCG
CCCAACGACCCCCGCCCATTGACGTCAATAATGACGTATGTTCCCATAGTAACGCCAATAGGGACTTTCC
ATTGACGTCAATGGGTGGAGTATTTACGGTAAACTGCCCACTTGGCAGTACATCAAGTGTATCATATGCC
AAGTACGCCCCCTATTGACGTCAATGACGGTAAATGGCCCGCCTGGCATTATGCCCAGTACATGACCTTA
TGGGACTTTCCTACTTGGCAGTACATCTACGTATTAGTCATCGCTATTACCATGGTGATGCGGTTTTGGC
AGTACATCAATGGGCGTGGATAGCGGTTTGACTCACGGGGATTTCCAAGTCTCCACCCCATTGACGTCAA
TGGGAGTTTGTTTTGGCACCAAAATCAACGGGACTTTCCAAAATGTCGTAACAACTCCGCCCCATTGACG
CAAATGGGCGGTAGGCGTGTACGGTGGGAGGTCTATATAAGCAGAGCTCGTTTAGTGAACCGTCAGATCG
CCTGGAGACGCCATCCACGCTGTTTTGACCTCCATAGAAGACACCGGGACCGATCCAGCCTCCGCGGCCG
GGAACGGTGCATTGGAACGCGGATTCCCCGTGCCAAGAGTGACGTAAGTACCGCCTATAGAGTCTATAGG
CCCACCCCCTTGGCTTCTTATGCGACGGATCTGCCTGCAGGTCGACCACCATGAAGCGCTTCCTCTTCCT
CCTACTCACCATCAGCCTCCTGGTTATGGTACAGATACAAACTGGACTCTCAGGACAAAACGACACCGAG
CAGAAGCTGATCAGCGAGGAAGACCTGTCAGCATCCAGCAACATAAGCGGAGGCATTTTCCTTTTCTTCG
TGGCCAATGCCATAATCCACCTCTTCTGCTTCAGTTGAATAAAATATCTTTATTTTCATTACATCTGTGT
GTTGGTTTTTTGTGTGGTACCGCATCTTGCTGAAAAACTCGAGCCATCCGGAAGATCTGGCGGCCGCTCT
CCCTATAGTGAGTCGTATTACGCCGGATGGATATGGTGTTCAGGCACAAGTGTTAAAGCAGTTGATTTTA
TTCACTATGATGAAAAAAACAATGAATGGAACCTGCTCCAAGTTAAAAATAGAGATAATACCGAAAACTC
ATCGAGTAGTAAGATTAGAGATAATACAACAATAAAAAAATGGTTTAGAACTTACTCACAGCGTGATGCT
ACTAATTGGGACAATTTTCCAGATGAAGTATCATCTAAGAATTTAAATGAAGAAGACTTCAGAGCTTTTG
TTAAAAATTATTTGGCAAAAATAATATAATTCGGCTGCAGGGGC
Features (pLannotate 1.2.2; 13 found; start..end, strand, type, name):
     88..192     +  promoter       AmpR promoter: bla
    193..1053    +  CDS            AmpR: β-lactamase; bla; confers resistance to ampicillin, carbenicillin, and related antibiotics
   1224..1812    +  rep_origin     ori: high-copy-number ColE1/pMB1/pBR322/pUC origin of replication
   1995..2078    +  CDS            lacI (fragment): lac repressor; lacI; The lac repressor binds to the lac operator to inhibit transcription in E. coli. This inhibition can be relieved by adding lactose or isopropyl-β-D-thiogalactopyranoside (IPTG).
   2103..2124    +  protein_bind   CAP binding site: CAP binding activates transcription in the presence of cAMP. E. coli catabolite activator protein
   2139..2169    +  promoter       lac UV5 promoter: E. coli lac promoter with an "up" mutation
   2222..2602    +  CDS            eco47IR (fragment): T2E7_ECOLX - Protein predicted: Swiss-Prot protein existence level 4. Recognizes the double-stranded sequence GGWCC and cleaves after G-1. From Escherichia coli.
   2685..3064    +  enhancer       CMV enhancer: human cytomegalovirus immediate early enhancer
   3065..3268    +  promoter       CMV promoter: human cytomegalovirus (CMV) immediate early promoter
   3404..3453    +  intron         CMV intron (fragment): modified intron A from human cytomegalovirus
   3481..3675    +  CDS            CD52: CD52_HUMAN - Also known as CDW52, HE5. Experimental evidence at protein level: Swiss-Prot protein existence level 1. May play a role in carrying and orienting carbohydrate, as well as having a more specific role. From Homo sapiens (Human).
   3678..3726    +  polyA_signal   poly(A) signal: synthetic polyadenylation signal
   3782..3800    -  promoter       T7 promoter: promoter for bacteriophage T7 RNA polymerase
