[The description below was written by a language model from this plasmid's Addgene catalogue record and pLannotate feature annotations shown in this document.]
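Description:
pJet-CMV-CD5cmyc2-bglpA is a small (about 4.1 kb) mammalian expression plasmid built on the pJet 1.2 cloning backbone. It is propagated in E. coli through a high-copy ColE1/pUC-type origin and selected with ampicillin via the β-lactamase gene and its native promoter. Remnants of the pJet positive-selection system are still annotated: a lac UV5 promoter with a CAP binding site, a short lacI fragment, and a fragment of the eco47IR restriction endonuclease gene, which in this backbone is a lethal gene disrupted by the cloned insert. A T7 promoter lies downstream of the insert in the reverse orientation.

The roughly 1.1 kb insert, cloned between XbaI and KpnI sites, is a compact expression cassette. The human cytomegalovirus immediate early enhancer and promoter, followed by a short fragment of CMV intron A, drive a short open reading frame annotated as human CD52. According to the catalogue entry, a c-Myc epitope tag is embedded within this CD52 sequence, although the tag is not annotated separately in the feature tables. CD52 is a very small GPI-anchored surface glycoprotein, so the design should display the epitope on the cell surface. Transcription ends at a short polyadenylation signal of about 50 bp, annotated as synthetic, while the plasmid name suggests a β-globin-derived element.

The associated work concerns isolating gene-edited cells by knock-in of short GPI-anchored epitope tags, and this plasmid expresses one such tag. The depositor and sequencing-verified records differ by only a few nucleotides and in how the CMV promoter region is annotated.
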