Addgene plasmid #110645: pJet-CMV-CD5cmyc2-bglpA
Purpose: Expression plasmid for c-Myc-tag embedded into human CD52 with short polyA
Depositing lab: Dmitriy Mazurov. Depositing organization: Institute of Gene Biology (RAS). Publication: Isolation of gene-edited cells via knock-in of short glycophosphatidylinositol-anchored epitope tags. Zotova A, Pichugin A, Atemasova A, Knyazhanskaya E, Lopatukhina E, Mitkin N, Holmuhamedov E, Gottikh M, Kuprash D, Filatov A, Mazurov D. Sci Rep. 2019 Feb 28;9(1):3132. doi: 10.1038/s41598-019-40219-z. PubMed 30816313.
Backbone
  Vector backbone: pJet 1.2
  Total vector size (bp): 4101
  Vector type: Mammalian Expression
Growth in bacteria
  Bacterial resistance: Ampicillin, 100 μg/mL
  Growth temperature: 37°C
  Growth strain: NEB Stable
  Copy number: High Copy
Gene/Insert
  Gene/Insert name: CMV-CDcmyc2-bglpA
  Species: H. sapiens (human)
  Insert size (bp): 1130
  Promoter: CMV
  Cloning method: Restriction Enzyme; 5′ cloning site Xba I (not destroyed); 3′ cloning site Kpn I (not destroyed)
  Sequencing primers: 5′ AAGAACATCGATTTTCCATGGCAG; 3′ CGACTCACTATAGGGAGAGCGGC
Terms and licenses: Academic/Nonprofit Terms; Industry Terms: Not Available to Industry
How to cite: pJet-CMV-CD5cmyc2-bglpA was a gift from Dmitriy Mazurov (Addgene plasmid # 110645 ; http://n2t.net/addgene:110645 ; RRID:Addgene_110645)
